Addgene plasmid #228168: SP_D6
Purpose: Plasmid contains the secretion signal peptide sequence of the human DEFB131A gene for use in Combinatorial Golden Gate Assembly (BsaI restriction sites).
Depositing lab: Joseph Brock. Depositing organization: Australian National University. Publication: High-throughput optimisation of protein secretion in yeast via an engineered biosensor. Cleaver A, Luo R, Smith OB, Murphy L, Schwessinger B, Brock J. Trends Biotechnol. 2025 Apr;43(4):838-867. doi: 10.1016/j.tibtech.2024.11.010. Epub 2024 Dec 13. PubMed 39674781.
Backbone
  Vector backbone: pYTK001
  Backbone manufacturer: John Dueber, Addgene plasmid #65108
  Vector type: Synthetic Biology
Growth in bacteria
  Bacterial resistance: Chloramphenicol, 25 μg/mL
  Growth temperature: 37°C
  Growth strain: DH5alpha
  Copy number: High Copy
Gene/Insert
  Gene/Insert name: sp_P59861_D131A_HUMAN:0-22 (alt name: Uniprot: P59861)
  Species: H. sapiens (human)
  Cloning method: Golden Gate
Terms and licenses: Academic/Nonprofit Terms; Industry Terms: Not Available to Industry
Depositor comments: Signal peptides direct recombinant protein secretion in yeast. Codon optimised for expression in S. cerevisiae. This part is designed for use with components from the MoClo Yeast Toolkit (Lee et al. 2015). This insert is a 3a* component, see Williams et al. 2024 for more detail.
How to cite: SP_D6 was a gift from Joseph Brock (Addgene plasmid # 228168 ; http://n2t.net/addgene:228168 ; RRID:Addgene_228168)
