[The description below was written by a language model from this plasmid's Addgene catalogue record and pLannotate feature annotations shown in this document.]
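Description:
SP_D6 is a small (about 1.7 kb) synthetic-biology part plasmid built on the pYTK001 entry vector of the MoClo Yeast Toolkit. It is a storage and donor vector rather than an expression construct. It is propagated in E. coli from a high-copy ColE1/pUC-type origin and selected with chloramphenicol through a cat gene driven by its native cat promoter. A minimal lambda t0 terminator lies between the resistance cassette and the part. The feature table shows no yeast origin, yeast marker, or promoter acting on the insert, which fits its role as a part carrier.

The payload is a short coding fragment of about 66 bp for the N-terminal secretion signal peptide (the first 22 residues) of human beta-defensin 131A (DEFB131A), codon-optimised for Saccharomyces cerevisiae. The part is flanked by BsaI sites, so Golden Gate digestion releases it with defined overhangs. It can then be joined in a fixed order with a promoter, a coding sequence for the protein of interest, a terminator and other toolkit modules. The depositor classes it as a "3a*" component, a variant of the toolkit's N-terminal coding-sequence position, which places the signal peptide in frame upstream of a downstream cargo.

The plasmid is intended for combinatorial Golden Gate assembly, in which many signal peptides are paired with recombinant proteins. The associated work concerns high-throughput optimisation of protein secretion in yeast, so such assemblies serve to identify leader sequences that direct efficient secretion.
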