Features (pLannotate 1.2.2; 5 found; start..end, strand, type, name):
     11..76      +  CDS            DEFB131A (fragment): D131A_HUMAN - Also known as DEFB131 From Homo sapiens (Human).
     96..130     -  terminator     lambda t0 terminator: minimal transcription terminator from phage lambda (Scholtissek and Grosse, 1987)
    204..860     -  CDS            cat: CAT_ECOLX - Experimental evidence at protein level: Swiss-Prot protein existence level 1. This enzyme is an effector of chloramphenicol resistance in bacteria. From Escherichia coli. This protein is used as a marker in many commonly used cloning vectors, such as pACYC184.
    861..958     -  promoter       cat promoter: promoter of the E. coli cat gene encoding chloramphenicol acetyltransferase
   1042..1630    +  rep_origin     ori: high-copy-number ColE1/pMB1/pBR322/pUC origin of replication
>Addgene plasmid #228168 | SP_D6 | addgene full sequence | sequence record 451784 | Addgene NGS Result
TCGGTCTCATATGCGTGTGTTGTTTTTCGTGTTTGGTGTATTGAGTCTGATGTTCACGGTACCACCGGCG
CGTAGTGCCCCTTGAGACCAGACCAATAAAAAACGCCCGGCGGCAACCGAGCGTTCTGAACAAATCCAGA
TGGAGTTCTGAGGTCATTACTGGATCTATCAACAGGAGTCCAAGCGAGCTCGATATCAAATTACGCCCCG
CCCTGCCACTCATCGCAGTACTGTTGTAATTCATTAAGCATTCTGCCGACATGGAAGCCATCACAAACGG
CATGATGAACCTGAATCGCCAGCGGCATCAGCACCTTGTCGCCTTGCGTATAATATTTGCCCATGGTGAA
AACGGGGGCGAAGAAGTTGTCCATATTGGCCACGTTTAAATCAAAACTGGTGAAACTCACCCAGGGATTG
GCTGAAACGAAAAACATATTCTCAATAAACCCTTTAGGGAAATAGGCCAGGTTTTCACCGTAACACGCCA
CATCTTGCGAATATATGTGTAGAAACTGCCGGAAATCGTCGTGGTATTCACTCCAGAGCGATGAAAACGT
TTCAGTTTGCTCATGGAAAACGGTGTAACAAGGGTGAACACTATCCCATATCACCAGCTCACCGTCTTTC
ATTGCCATACGAAATTCCGGATGAGCATTCATCAGGCGGGCAAGAATGTGAATAAAGGCCGGATAAAACT
TGTGCTTATTTTTCTTTACGGTCTTTAAAAAGGCCGTAATATCCAGCTGAACGGTCTGGTTATAGGTACA
TTGAGCAACTGACTGAAATGCCTCAAAATGTTCTTTACGATGCCATTGGGATATATCAACGGTGGTATAT
CCAGTGATTTTTTTCTCCATTTTAGCTTCCTTAGCTCCTGAAAATCTCGATAACTCAAAAAATACGCCCG
GTAGTGATCTTATTTCATTATGGTGAAAGTTGGAACCTCTTACGTGCCCGATCAATCATGACCAAAATCC
CTTAACGTGAGTTTTCGTTCCACTGAGCGTCAGACCCCGTAGAAAAGATCAAAGGATCTTCTTGAGATCC
TTTTTTTCTGCGCGTAATCTGCTGCTTGCAAACAAAAAAACCACCGCTACCAGCGGTGGTTTGTTTGCCG
GATCAAGAGCTACCAACTCTTTTTCCGAAGGTAACTGGCTTCAGCAGAGCGCAGATACCAAATACTGTTC
TTCTAGTGTAGCCGTAGTTAGGCCACCACTTCAAGAACTCTGTAGCACCGCCTACATACCTCGCTCTGCT
AATCCTGTTACCAGTGGCTGCTGCCAGTGGCGATAAGTCGTGTCTTACCGGGTTGGACTCAAGACGATAG
TTACCGGATAAGGCGCAGCGGTCGGGCTGAACGGGGGGTTCGTGCACACAGCCCAGCTTGGAGCGAACGA
CCTACACCGAACTGAGATACCTACAGCGTGAGCTATGAGAAAGCGCCACGCTTCCCGAAGGGAGAAAGGC
GGACAGGTATCCGGTAAGCGGCAGGGTCGGAACAGGAGAGCGCACGAGGGAGCTTCCAGGGGGAAACGCC
TGGTATCTTTATAGTCCTGTCGGGTTTCGCCACCTCTGACTTGAGCGTCGATTTTTGTGATGCTCGTCAG
GGGGGCGGAGCCTATGGAAAAACGCCAGCAACGCGGCCTTTTTACGGTTCCTGGCCTTTTGCTGGCCTTT
TGCTCACATGTTCTTTCCTGCGTTATCCCCTGATTCTGTGGATAACCGTAG
